>Addgene plasmid #217194 | pCMV-Tc1-4_DR | addgene full sequence | sequence record 444383 | Addgene NGS Result
GACATTGATTATTGACTAGTTATTAATAGTAATCAATTACGGGGTCATTAGTTCATAGCCCATATATGGA
GTTCCGCGTTACATAACTTACGGTAAATGGCCCGCCTGGCTGACCGCCCAACGACCCCCGCCCATTGACG
TCAATAATGACGTATGTTCCCATAGTAACGCCAATAGGGACTTTCCATTGACGTCAATGGGTGGAGTATT
TACGGTAAACTGCCCACTTGGCAGTACATCAAGTGTATCATATGCCAAGTACGCCCCCTATTGACGTCAA
TGACGGTAAATGGCCCGCCTGGCATTATGCCCAGTACATGACCTTATGGGACTTTCCTACTTGGCAGTAC
ATCTACGTATTAGTCATCGCTATTACCATGGTGATGCGGTTTTGGCAGTACATCAATGGGCGTGGATAGC
GGTTTGACTCACGGGGATTTCCAAGTCTCCACCCCATTGACGTCAATGGGAGTTTGTTTTGGCACCAAAA
TCAACGGGACTTTCCAAAATGTCGTAACAACTCCGCCCCATTGACGCAAATGGGCGGTAGGCGTGTACGG
TGGGAGGTCTATATAAGCAGAGCTCTCTGGCTAACTAGAGAACCCACTGCTTACTGGCTTATCGAAATTA
ATACGACTCACTATAGGGAGACCCAAGCTTGGTACCGAGCTCGGATCCACTAGTAACGGCCGCCAGTGTG
CTGGAATTCGCCGCCACCATGATCTGGTACAAGAGCAGCATTCAGGAACGCAGCAGCCCTTTAGGCGCGA
AAATGGGTCGTGGCAGCCCTGTTTGTCAACAGATCTGCGAAAAGATTATCGAGATGTTCAAGAACAACGT
GCCGCAGCGCAAAATTGGCCGCCATCTGGATATTAGCCCGAGCACCGTGCACAACATCATTAAGCGCTTT
AAGGAAAGCGGCGGCATCAGCGTGCATAAAGGCCAGGGCTGCAAACCGAAACTGAACAACCGCGATCTGC
GTAGCTTACGCCGCCATTGCATTAAAAACCGCCATAGCAGCATTAGCGATATTACCACCTGGGCGCAGGA
CTATTTCGGCAAACCTCTGAGCAGCACCACCATCCACAGCTATATTCACAAATGCCAGCTGAAACTGTAT
TGCGCGAAGCGCAAGCCGTATGTGAACAGCGTGCAGAAACGCTGTCGCTTATTATGGGCGCGTCGTCATT
TAGGTTGGACCATCACCCAGTGGAAATGCGTGCTGTGGAGCGATGAAAGCGTGTTCCAGGTGTTCTTTGG
TCGCAACGGCCGTCGTGTTTTACGCACCAAGGAAGAAAAGGACCATCCGGATTGCTATCAGCAGCAGGTG
CAGAAACCTGGCAGCGTGATGGTTTGGGGTTGCGTTAGCGCGTTAGGTAAGGGCAACCTGCATTTTTGCG
ACGGCACCATCAACGCGGAGAAGTATATCGAGATTCTGGAGCACAACATGTTACCTAGCCGCCGCTACAT
TTTTCAAGGCCGCCCTTGCATTTTTCAGCAGGACAACGCGAAACCTCATAGCGCCCACATTACCAAATCA
TGGCTGCGCCGCAAACGCATCCAAGTGCTGGATTGGCCTGTTTGCAGCCCTAATCTGAGCCCGATTGAGA
AAGTGTGGTGCATTCTGTGCGGCAAGATGTTACAGCGTCGCCCTTGCACTGTTGCGCATCTGAAAACCTG
CCTGCAGGAAGAATGGGATAAAATTACCCCGGAAACCCTGCATCATCTGGTTAGCAGCGTGCCGAAACGT
CTGCTGAGCGTGGTTAAACGCAACGGCAACATCACCAAATGGTGATGAGCGGCCGCTCGAGCATGCATCT
AGAGGGCCCTATTCTATAGTGTCACCTAAATGCTAGAGCTCGCTGATCAGCCTCGACTGTGCCTTCTAGT
TGCCAGCCATCTGTTGTTTGCCCCTCCCCCGTGCCTTCCTTGACCCTGGAAGGTGCCACTCCCACTGTCC
TTTCCTAATAAAATGAGGAAATTGCATCGCATTGTCTGAGTAGGTGTCATTCTATTCTGGGGGGTGGGGT
GGGGCAGGACAGCAAGGGGGAGGATTGGGAAGACAATAGCAGGCATGCTGGGGATGCGGTGGGCTCTATG
GCTTCTGAGGCGGAAAGAACCAGCTGGGGCTCTAGGGGGTATCCCC
[124 nt withheld, positions 2147-2270]
C
[91 nt withheld, positions 2272-2362]
A
[49 nt withheld, positions 2364-2412]
CCTTTGACGTTGGAGTCCACGTTCTTT
[37 nt withheld, positions 2440-2476]
ACCCTATCTCGGTCTATTCTTTTGATTTATAAGGGATTTTGCCGATTTCGGCCTATTGGTTAAAAAATGA
GCTGATTTAACAAAAATTTAACGCGAATTAATTCTGTGGAATGTGTGTCAGTTAGGGTGTGGAAAGTCCC
CAGGCTCCCCAGCAGGCAGAAGTATGCAAAGCATGCATCTCAATTAGTCAGCAACCAGGTGTGGAAAGTC
CCCAGGCTCCCCAGCAGGCAGAAGTATGCAAAGCATGCATCTCAATTAGTCAGCAACCATAGTCCCGCCC
CTAACTCCGCCCATCCCGCCCCTAACTCCGCCCAGTTCCGCCCATTCTCCGCCCCATGGCTGACTAATTT
TTTTTATTTATGCAGAGGCCGAGGCCGCCTCTGCCTCTGAGCTATTCCAGAAGTAGTGAGGAGGCTTTTT
TGGAGGCCTAGGCTTTTGCAAAAAGCTCCCCGAAATGACCGACCAAGCGACGCCCAACCTGCCATCACGA
GATTTCGATTCCACCGCCGCCTTCTATGAAAGGTTGGGCTTCGGAATCGTTTTCCGGGACGCCGGCTGGA
TGATCCTCCAGCGCGGGGATCTCATGCTGGAGTTCTTCGCCCACCCCAACTTGTTTATTGCAGCTTATAA
TGGTTACAAATAAAGCAATAGCATCACAAATTTCACAAATAAAGCATTTTTTTCACTGCATTCTAGTTGT
GGTTTGTCCAAACTCATCAATGTATCTTATCATGTCTGTATACCGTCGACCTCTAGCTAGAGCTTGGCGT
AATCATGGTCATAGCTGTTTCCTGTGTGAAATTGTTATCCGCTCACAATTCCACACAACATACGAGCCGG
AAGCATAAAGTGTAAAGCCTGGGGTGCCTAATGAGTGAGCTAACTCACATTAATTGCGTTGCGCTCACTG
CCCGCTTTCCAGTCGGGAAACCTGTCGTGCCAGCTGCATTAATGAATCGGCCAACGCGCGGGGAGAGGCG
GTTTGCGTATTGGGCGCTCTTCCGCTTCCTCGCTCACTGACTCGCTGCGCTCGGTCGTTCGGCTGCGGCG
AGCGGTATCAGCTCACTCAAAGGCGGTAATACGGTTATCCACAGAATCAGGGGATAACGCAGGAAAGAAC
ATGTGAGCAAAAGGCCAGCAAAAGGCCAGGAACCGTAAAAAGGCCGCGTTGCTGGCGTTTTTCCATAGGC
TCCGCCCCCCTGACGAGCATCACAAAAATCGACGCTCAAGTCAGAGGTGGCGAAACCCGACAGGACTATA
AAGATACCAGGCGTTTCCCCCTGGAAGCTCCCTCGTGCGCTCTCCTGTTCCGACCCTGCCGCTTACCGGA
TACCTGTCCGCCTTTCTCCCTTCGGGAAGCGTGGCGCTTTCTCATAGCTCACGCTGTAGGTATCTCAGTT
CGGTGTAGGTCGTTCGCTCCAAGCTGGGCTGTGTGCACGAACCCCCCGTTCAGCCCGACCGCTGCGCCTT
ATCCGGTAACTATCGTCTTGAGTCCAACCCGGTAAGACACGACTTATCGCCACTGGCAGCAGCCACTGGT
AACAGGATTAGCAGAGCGAGGTATGTAGGCGGTGCTACAGAGTTCTTGAAGTGGTGGCCTAACTACGGCT
ACACTAGAAGAACAGTATTTGGTATCTGCGCTCTGCTGAAGCCAGTTACCTTCGGAAAAAGAGTTGGTAG
CTCTTGATCCGGCAAACAAACCACCGCTGGTAGCGGTGGTTTTTTTGTTTGCAAGCAGCAGATTACGCGC
AGAAAAAAAGGATCTCAAGAAGATCCTTTGATCTTTTCTACGGGGTCTGACGCTCAGTGGAACGAAAACT
CACGTTAAGGGATTTTGGTCATGAGATTATCAAAAAGGATCTTCACCTAGATCCTTTTAAATTAAAAATG
AAGTTTTAAATCAATCTAAAGTATATATGAGTAAACTTGGTCTGACAGTTACCAATGCTTAATCAGTGAG
GCACCTATCTCAGCGATCTGTCTATTTCGTTCATCCATAGTTGCCTGACTCCCCGTCGTGTAGATAACTA
CGATACGGGAGGGCTTACCATCTGGCCCCAGTGCTGCAATGATACCGCGAGACCCACGCTCACCGGCTCC
AGATTTATCAGCAATAAACCAGCCAGCCGGAAGGGCCGAGCGCAGAAGTGGTCCTGCAACTTTATCCGCC
TCCATCCAGTCTATTAATTGTTGCCGGGAAGCTAGAGTAAGTAGTTCGCCAGTTAATAGTTTGCGCAACG
TTGTTGCCATTGCTACAGGCATCGTGGTGTCACGCTCGTCGTTTGGTATGGCTTCATTCAGCTCCGGTTC
CCAACGATCAAGGCGAGTTACATGATCCCCCATGTTGTGCAAAAAAGCGGTTAGCTCCTTCGGTCCTCCG
ATCGTTGTCAGAAGTAAGTTGGCCGCAGTGTTATCACTCATGGTTATGGCAGCACTGCATAATTCTCTTA
CTGTCATGCCATCCGTAAGATGCTTTTCTGTGACTGGTGAGTACTCAACCAAGTCATTCTGAGAATAGTG
TATGCGGCGACCGAGTTGCTCTTGCCCGGCGTCAATACGGGATAATACCGCGCCACATAGCAGAACTTTA
AAAGTGCTCATCATTGGAAAACGTTCTTCGGGGCGAAAACTCTCAAGGATCTTACCGCTGTTGAGATCCA
GTTCGATGTAACCCACTCGTGCACCCAACTGATCTTCAGCATCTTTTACTTTCACCAGCGTTTCTGGGTG
AGCAAAAACAGGAAGGCAAAATGCCGCAAAAAAGGGAATAAGGGCGACACGGAAATGTTGAATACTCATA
CTCTTCCTTTTTCAATATTATTGAAGCATTTATCAGGGTTATTGTCTCATGAGCGGATACATATTTGAAT
GTATTTAGAAAAATAAACAAATAGGGGTTCCGCGCACATTTCCCCGAAAAGTGCCACCTGACGTCGACGG
ATCGGGAGATCTCCCGATCCCCTATGGTGCACTCTCAGTACAATCTGCTCTGATGCCGCATAGTTAAGCC
AGTATCTGCTCCCTGCTTGTGTGTTGGAGGTCGCTGAGTAGTGCGCGAGCAAAATTTAAGCTACAACAAG
GCAAGGCTTGACCGACAATTGCATGAAGAATCTGCTTAGGGTTAGGCGTTTTGCGCTGCTTCGCGATGTA
CGGGCCAGATATACGCGTT
Features (pLannotate 1.2.2; 19 found; start..end, strand, type, name):
      1..380     +  enhancer       CMV enhancer: human cytomegalovirus immediate early enhancer
    381..584     +  promoter       CMV promoter: human cytomegalovirus (CMV) immediate early promoter
    580..613     +  LTR            5' LTR (truncated) (fragment): truncated 5' long terminal repeat (LTR) from HIV-1
    629..647     +  promoter       T7 promoter: promoter for bacteriophage T7 RNA polymerase
   1833..1851    -  promoter       SP6 promoter: promoter for bacteriophage SP6 RNA polymerase
   1877..2101    +  polyA_signal   bGH poly(A) signal: bovine growth hormone polyadenylation signal
   2105..2126    +  promoter       SV40 promoter (fragment): SV40 enhancer and early promoter
   2147..2575    +  rep_origin     f1 ori (sequence partly withheld): f1 bacteriophage origin of replication; arrow indicates direction of (+) strand synthesis
   2589..2918    +  promoter       SV40 promoter: SV40 enhancer and early promoter
   2931..3089    +  CDS            ble (fragment): BLE_KLEPN - Experimental evidence at protein level: Swiss-Prot protein existence level 1. Binding protein with a strong affinity to the bleomycin family of antibiotics. Binds to CL990; an antimitotic-antibiotic compound. From Klebsiella pneumoniae.
   3084..3205    +  polyA_signal   SV40 poly(A) signal: SV40 polyadenylation signal
   3278..3294    -  protein_bind   lac operator: The lac repressor binds to the lac operator to inhibit transcription in E. coli. This inhibition can be relieved by adding lactose or isopropyl-β-D-thiogalactopyranoside (IPTG). lac repressor encoded by lacI
   3302..3332    -  promoter       lac promoter: promoter for the E. coli lac operon
   3347..3368    -  protein_bind   CAP binding site: CAP binding activates transcription in the presence of cAMP. E. coli catabolite activator protein
   3381..3473    -  CDS            lacI (fragment): lac repressor; lacI; The lac repressor binds to the lac operator to inhibit transcription in E. coli. This inhibition can be relieved by adding lactose or isopropyl-β-D-thiogalactopyranoside (IPTG).
   3656..4244    -  rep_origin     ori: high-copy-number ColE1/pMB1/pBR322/pUC origin of replication
   4415..5275    -  CDS            AmpR: β-lactamase; bla; confers resistance to ampicillin, carbenicillin, and related antibiotics
   5276..5380    -  promoter       AmpR promoter: bla
   5439..5491    -  misc_feature   bom (fragment): basis of mobility region from pBR322
