[The description below was written by a language model from this plasmid's Addgene catalogue record and pLannotate feature annotations shown in this document.]
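Description:
pCMV-Tc1-4_DR is a 5.6 kb mammalian expression plasmid built on a pCMV backbone to produce the Tc1-4_DR transposase, a synthetic coding sequence for a Tc1-type DNA transposase. It is propagated in E. coli as a high-copy plasmid through a ColE1/pUC-type origin and selected with ampicillin via the β-lactamase gene and its native promoter. An f1 phage origin is also present, along with small backbone remnants (lac promoter/operator, a lacI fragment and a partial bom region) that have no evident role in the construct's use.

The expression cassette consists of the human cytomegalovirus immediate-early enhancer and promoter, followed by a T7 promoter, an unannotated interval of roughly 1.2 kb, an antisense SP6 promoter and the bovine growth hormone polyadenylation signal. The automated feature table does not label the transposase itself, but this unannotated gap between the T7 and SP6 sites is the only position consistent with the insert; the cloning sites used are not recorded. No epitope tags or reporters are annotated. Downstream, an SV40 early promoter drives only a short fragment of a bleomycin-resistance-type gene ahead of an SV40 poly(A) signal, so the record does not support a functional mammalian selection marker, and the plasmid is best regarded as a transient expression vector. A very short match to an HIV-1 LTR near the CMV promoter is likely an annotation artefact rather than a viral element.

The plasmid serves as the transposase-supplying component for testing or exploiting Tc1-4_DR transposition in mammalian cells. It comes from a survey of DNA transposon activity in human cells aimed at expanding genome engineering tools.
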