Addgene plasmid #217194: pCMV-Tc1-4_DR
Purpose: Mammalian expression vector for expression of Tc1-4_DR transposase (CMV promoter)
Depositing lab: Yong E Zhang. Depositing organization: Institute of Zoology, Chinese Academy of Sciences. Publication: Heterologous survey of 130 DNA transposons in human cells highlights their functional divergence and expands the genome engineering toolbox. Zhang T, Tan S, Tang N, Li Y, Zhang C, Sun J, Guo Y, Gao H, Cai Y, Sun W, Wang C, Fu L, Ma H, Wu Y, Hu X, Zhang X, Gee P, Yan W, Zhao Y, Chen Q, Guo B, Wang H, Zhang YE. Cell. 2024 Jul 11;187(14):3741-3760.e30. doi: 10.1016/j.cell.2024.05.007. Epub 2024 Jun 5. PubMed 38843831.
Backbone
  Vector backbone: pCMV
  Vector type: Mammalian Expression
Growth in bacteria
  Bacterial resistance: Ampicillin, 100 μg/mL
  Growth temperature: 37°C
  Growth strain: DH5alpha
  Copy number: High Copy
Gene/Insert
  Gene/Insert name: Tc1-4_DR transposase
  Species: Synthetic
  Cloning method: Restriction Enzyme; 5′ cloning site Unknown (unknown if destroyed); 3′ cloning site Unknown (unknown if destroyed)
Terms and licenses: Academic/Nonprofit Terms; Industry Terms: Not Available to Industry
How to cite: pCMV-Tc1-4_DR was a gift from Yong E Zhang (Addgene plasmid # 217194 ; http://n2t.net/addgene:217194 ; RRID:Addgene_217194)
